>Addgene plasmid #206207 | pATetO 6XHis T4 DNA Ligase | addgene full sequence | sequence record 417247 | Addgene NGS Result
TTTTCTACGGGGTCTGACGCTCAGTGGAACGAAAACTCACGTTAAGGGATTTTGGTCATGAGATTATCAA
AAAGGATCTTCACCTAGATCCTTTTAAACTAGTGAAGTTACCATCACGGAAAAAGGTTATGCTGCTTTTA
AGACCCACTTTCACATTTAAGTTGTTTTTCTAATCCGCATATGATCAATTCAAGGCCGAATAAGAAGGCT
GGCTCTGCACCTTGGTGATCAAATAATTCGATAGCTTGTCGTAATAATGGCGGCATACTATCAGTAGTAG
GTGTTTCCCTTTCTTCTTTAGCGACTTGATGCTCTTGATCTTCCAATACGCAACCTAAAGTAAAATGCCC
CACTGCGCTGAGTGCATATAATGCATTCTCTAGTGAAAAACCTTGTTGGCATAAAAAGGCTAATTGATTT
TCGAGAGTTTCATACTGTTTTTCTGTAGGCCGTGTACCTAAATGTACTTTTGCTCCATCGCGATGACTTA
GTAAAGCACATCTAAAACTTTTAGCGTTATCACGTAAAAAATCTTGCCAGCTTTCCCCTTCTAAAGGGCA
AAAGTGAGTATGGTGCCTATCTAACATCTCAATGGCTAAGGCGTCGAGCAAAGCCCGCTTATTTTTTACA
TGCCAATACAATGTAGGCTGCTCTACACCTAGCTTCTGGGCGAGTTTACGGGTTGTTAAACCTTCGATTC
CGACCTCATTAAGCAGCTCTAATGCGCTGTTAATCACTTTACTTTTATCTAAACGAGACATCATTAATTC
CTACCAATGCTTAATCAGTGAGGCACCTATCTCAGCGATCTGTCTATTTCGTTCATCCATAGTTGCCTGA
CTCCCCGTCGTGTAGATAACTACGATACGGGAGGGCTTACCATCTGGCCCCAGTGCTGCAATGATACCGC
GAGAGCCACGCTCACCGGCTCCAGATTTATCAGCAATAAACCAGCCAGCCGGAAGGGCCGAGCGCAGAAG
TGGTCCTGCAACTTTATCCGCCTCCATCCAGTCTATCAATTGTTGCCGGGAAGCTAGAGTAAGTAGTTCG
CCAGTTAATAGTTTGCGCAACGTTGTTGCCATTGCTACAGGCATCGTGGTGTCACGCTCGTCGTTTGGTA
TGGCTTCATTCAGCTCCGGTTCCCAACGATCAAGGCGAGTTACATGATCCCCCATGTTGTGCAAAAAAGC
GGTTAGCTCCTTCGGTCCTCCGATCGTTGTCAGAAGTAAGTTGGCCGCAGTGTTATCACTCATGGTTATG
GCAGCACTGCATAATTCTCTTACTGTCATGCCATCCGTAAGATGCTTTTCTGTGACTGGTGAGTACTCAA
CCAAGTCATTCTGAGAATAGTGTATGCGGCGACCGAGTTGCTCTTGCCCGGCGTCAATACGGGATAATAC
CGCGCCACATAGCAGAACTTTAAAAGTGCTCATCATTGGAAAACGTTCTTCGGGGCGAAAACTCTCAAGG
ATCTTACCGCTGTTGAGATCCAGTTCGATGTAACCCACTCGTGCACCCAACTGATCTTCAGCATCTTTTA
CTTTCACCAGCGTTTCTGGGTGAGCAAAAACAGGAAGGCAAAATGCCGCAAAAAAGGGAATAAGGGCGAC
ACGGAAATGTTGAATACTCATACTCTTCCTTTTTCAATATTATTGAAGCATTTATCAGGGTTATTGTCTC
ATGAGCGGATACATATTTGAATGTATTTAGAAAAATAAACAAATAGGGGTTCCGCGCACATTTCCCGGGA
ACTGCCAGACATCAAATAAAACAAAAGGCTCAGTCGGAAGACTGGGCCTTTTGTTTTATCTGTTGTTTGT
CGGTGAACACTCTCCCGATTGCGATACAGACCCTAATTTCACATCATATGACACTAATCCTAATTTTTGT
TGACACTCTATCATTGATAGAGTTATTTTACCTCTCCCTATCAGTGATAGAGAAAACTAGAAATAATTTT
GTTTAACTTTAAGAAGGAGATATACATATGGCTAGCAGAGGATCGCATCACCATCACCATCACATCGAAG
GGCGCATGATTTTAAAAATCTTGAATGAAATTGCTTCTATTGGATCAACCAAACAAAAGCAAGCCATCTT
GGAAAAAAATAAGGATAACGAATTATTAAAGCGCGTGTACCGCCTTACGTATAGCCGCGGCTTACAATAT
TACATTAAGAAATGGCCAAAGCCCGGGATCGCAACGCAGTCGTTTGGTATGCTGACCTTAACAGATATGT
TGGACTTTATTGAGTTTACCTTGGCCACGCGTAAACTGACAGGCAACGCAGCAATCGAGGAACTGACCGG
ATATATCACAGACGGCAAAAAAGATGATGTAGAGGTTCTTCGCCGCGTTATGATGCGCGATTTGGAGTGC
GGTGCCAGCGTTTCCATTGCAAACAAGGTATGGCCTGGGTTGATCCCAGAACAGCCACAAATGCTGGCTT
CGAGTTATGATGAGAAAGGGATCAATAAAAATATTAAATTCCCCGCCTTTGCTCAACTGAAGGCTGACGG
TGCTCGCTGCTTTGCTGAGGTACGCGGTGATGAGCTTGATGACGTCCGTCTTCTTTCCCGCGCGGGTAAC
GAGTATTTGGGTCTTGATCTTTTAAAAGAGGAATTGATCAAGATGACAGCGGAAGCACGTCAAATCCATC
CCGAGGGTGTATTAATCGATGGAGAATTGGTATACCACGAACAAGTAAAGAAGGAACCAGAAGGTCTGGA
CTTCCTGTTCGACGCATACCCTGAAAATAGCAAGGCAAAGGAGTTCGCAGAAGTGGCTGAAAGCCGCACA
GCATCAAATGGGATTGCTAACAAAAGTTTGAAGGGGACGATCTCGGAAAAAGAAGCACAATGTATGAAGT
TTCAGGTGTGGGATTACGTTCCGTTGGTCGAAATTTATAGCCTTCCGGCCTTTCGCCTGAAATACGACGT
GCGTTTTTCCAAGCTTGAACAGATGACAAGTGGCTACGATAAAGTAATTCTGATTGAGAACCAGGTAGTA
AACAATCTGGATGAGGCAAAGGTCATTTATAAGAAATATATCGACCAGGGTTTAGAAGGTATCATCCTGA
AGAACATCGACGGCCTTTGGGAAAACGCTCGCTCCAAGAATCTGTACAAATTTAAAGAGGTTATCGATGT
TGATCTGAAAATCGTGGGGATTTATCCGCACCGCAAAGACCCAACGAAGGCCGGTGGATTTATTCTGGAG
TCAGAATGCGGAAAGATCAAAGTCAACGCGGGTTCTGGGTTGAAAGATAAAGCCGGCGTAAAATCACACG
AGTTGGACCGCACGCGCATCATGGAAAACCAGAATTATTACATTGGAAAAATTCTTGAATGCGAGTGTAA
CGGTTGGCTGAAATCCGATGGCCGTACAGATTATGTAAAGTTATTCTTGCCTATTGCCATCCGTTTGCGT
GAAGACAAGACTAAGGCAAACACATTTGAGGATGTATTTGGGGACTTCCACGAGGTCACCGGCTTATGAT
AATTGCCTCTGCCAAAATTCTGTCCTCAAGCGTTTTAGTTCGTCGGTCAGTTTCACCTGATTTACGTAAA
AACCCGCTTCGGCGGGTTTTTGCTTTTGGAGGGGCAGAAAGATGAATGACTGTCGGCCATTCGATGGTGT
CGGGTCATGTGAGCAAAAGGCCAGCAAAAGGCCAGGAACCGTAAAAAGGCCGCGTTGCTGGCGTTTTTCC
ATAGGCTCCGCCCCCCTGACGAGCATCACAAAAATCGACGCTCAAGTCAGAGGTGGCGAAACCCGACAGG
ACTATAAAGATACCAGGCGTTTCCCCCTGGAAGCTCCCTCGTGCGCTCTCCTGTTCCGACCCTGCCGCTT
ACCGGATACCTGTCCGCCTTTCTCCCTTCGGGAAGCGTGGCGCTTTCTCATAGCTCACGCTGTAGGTATC
TCAGTTCGGTGTAGGTCGTTCGCTCCAAGCTGGGCTGTGTGCACGAACCCCCCGTTCAGCCCGACCGCTG
CGCCTTATCCGGTAACTATCGTCTTGAGTCCAACCCGGTAAGACACGACTTATCGCCACTGGCAGCAGCC
ACTGGTAACAGGATTAGCAGAGCGAGGTATGTAGGCGGTGCTACAGAGTTCTTGAAGTGGTGGCCTAACT
ACGGCTACACTAGAAGAACAGTATTTGGTATCTGCGCTCTGCTGAAGCCAGTTACCTTCGGAAAAAGAGT
TGGTAGCTCTTGATCCGGCAAACAAACCACCGCTGGTAGCGGTGGTTTTTTTGTTTGCAAGCAGCAGATT
ACGCGCAGAAAAAAAGGATCTCAAGAAGATCCTTTGATC
Features (pLannotate 1.2.2; 10 found; start..end, strand, type, name):
    138..764     -  CDS            TetR: tetracycline repressor TetR; tetR; TetR binds to the tetracycline operator tetO to inhibit transcription. This inhibition can be relieved by adding tetracycline or doxycycline.
    772..1631    -  CDS            AmpR (fragment): β-lactamase; bla; confers resistance to ampicillin, carbenicillin, and related antibiotics
   1632..1736    -  promoter       AmpR promoter: bla
   1766..1809    -  terminator     rrnB T1 terminator: Escherichia coli rrnB; transcription terminator T1 from the E. coli rrnB gene
   1895..1913    +  protein_bind   tet operator: bacterial operator O1 for the tetR and tetA genes tetracycline repressor TetR
   1917..1946    +  protein_bind   tetracycline response element (fragment): contains seven copies of the tetracycline operator tetO tetracycline repressor TetR
   1958..1980    +  RBS            RBS: efficient ribosome binding site from bacteriophage T7 gene 10 (Olins and Rangwala, 1989)
   2006..2023    +  CDS            7xHis (fragment): 6xHis affinity tag
   2036..3496    +  CDS            30: DNLI_BPT4 - Experimental evidence at protein level: Swiss-Prot protein existence level 1. DNA ligase, which is expressed in the early stage of lytic development, has been implicated in T4 DNA synthesis and genetic recombination. It may also play a role in T4 DNA repair. From Enterobacteria phage T4 (Bacteriophage T4).
   3706..4294    -  rep_origin     ori: high-copy-number ColE1/pMB1/pBR322/pUC origin of replication
