[The description below was written by a language model from this plasmid's Addgene catalogue record and pLannotate feature annotations shown in this document.]
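Description:
pATetO 6XHis T4 DNA Ligase is a 4.3 kb bacterial expression plasmid built on the pATetO backbone for tetracycline-inducible production of bacteriophage T4 DNA ligase in E. coli. It replicates from a high-copy ColE1/pUC-type origin and is selected with ampicillin through a β-lactamase gene driven by its own bla promoter. Immediately downstream of the resistance gene, on the same strand, lies the coding sequence for the tetracycline repressor TetR, so the plasmid supplies its own regulator and does not appear to depend on a host strain that provides one.

The expression cassette runs in the opposite orientation. Its annotated control region consists of tet operator sequences (one operator plus a short fragment matching the tetracycline response element), followed by the efficient ribosome binding site from phage T7 gene 10. The feature table does not separately annotate the core promoter, although the operator arrangement is consistent with a TetR-repressed promoter. TetR bound to the operators blocks transcription, and addition of tetracycline or an analogue such as doxycycline releases the repressor and switches on expression. The open reading frame begins with an N-terminal 6xHis affinity tag, followed after a short linker by the T4 DNA ligase (gene 30) coding sequence, which was inserted by Gibson assembly. An rrnB T1 terminator sits upstream of the operator region, between the two divergent units, probably insulating them from read-through; no terminator is annotated downstream of the ligase gene.

The recorded purpose is inducible expression of T4 DNA ligase. The His tag allows metal-affinity purification if wanted, while the associated publication concerns producing molecular biology reagents without purification.
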