Addgene plasmid #206207: pATetO 6XHis T4 DNA Ligase
Purpose: Inducible expression of T4 DNA ligase
Depositing lab: Andrew Ellington. Depositing organization: University of Texas at Austin. Publication: Producing molecular biology reagents without purification. Bhadra S, Nguyen V, Torres JA, Kar S, Fadanka S, Gandini C, Akligoh H, Paik I, Maranhao AC, Molloy J, Ellington AD. PLoS One. 2021 Jun 1;16(6):e0252507. doi: 10.1371/journal.pone.0252507. eCollection 2021. PubMed 34061896.
Backbone
  Vector backbone: pATetO
  Vector type: Bacterial Expression
Growth in bacteria
  Bacterial resistance: Ampicillin, 100 μg/mL
  Growth temperature: 30°C
  Growth strain: DH5alpha
  Copy number: High Copy
Gene/Insert
  Gene/Insert name: T4 DNA ligase
  Cloning method: Gibson Cloning
  Sequencing primers: 5′ CTCTCCCTATCAGTGATAGAGAAAACTAG
Terms and licenses: Academic/Nonprofit Terms; Industry Terms: Not Available to Industry
How to cite: pATetO 6XHis T4 DNA Ligase was a gift from Andrew Ellington (Addgene plasmid # 206207 ; http://n2t.net/addgene:206207 ; RRID:Addgene_206207)
